Addgene plasmid #30287: pETCON-HB6/design_16
Depositing lab: David Baker. Depositing organization: University of Washington. Publication: Community-Wide Assessment of Protein-Interface Modeling Suggests Improvements to Design Methodology. Fleishman SJ, Whitehead TA, Strauch EM, Corn JE, Qin S, Zhou HX, Mitchell JC, Demerdash ON, Takeda-Shitaka M, Terashi G, Moal IH, Li X, Bates PA, Zacharias M, Park H, Ko JS, Lee H, Seok C, Bourquard T, Bernauer J, Poupon A, Aze J, Soner S, Ovali SK, Ozbek P, Tal NB, Haliloglu T, Hwang H, Vreven T, Pierce BG, Weng Z, Perez-Cano L, Pons C, Fernandez-Recio J, Jiang F, Yang F, Gong X, Cao L, Xu X, Liu B, Wang P, Li C, Wang C, Robert CH, Guharoy M, Liu S, Huang Y, Li L, Guo D, Chen Y, Xiao Y, London N, Itzhaki Z, Schueler-Furman O, Inbar Y, Patapov V, Cohen M, Schreiber G, Tsuchiya Y, Kanamori E, Standley DM, Nakamura H, Kinoshita K, Driggers CM, Hall RG, Morgan JL, Hsu VL, Zhan J, Yang Y, Zhou Y, Kastritis PL, Bonvin AM, Zhang W, Camacho CJ, Kilambi KP, Sircar A, Gray JJ, Ohue M, Uchikoga N, Matsuzaki Y, Ishida T, Akiyama Y, Khashan R, Bush S, Fouches D, Tropsha A, Esquivel-Rodriguez J, Kihara D, Stranges PB, Jacak R, Kuhlman B, Huang SY, Zou X, Wodak SJ, Janin J, Baker D. J Mol Biol. 2011 Sep 29. 10.1016/j.jmb.2011.09.031 PubMed 22001016.
Backbone
  Vector backbone: pETCON
  Backbone size w/o insert (bp): 5400
  Vector type: Yeast Expression
Growth in bacteria
  Bacterial resistance: Ampicillin, 100 μg/mL
  Growth temperature: 37°C
  Growth strain: DH5alpha
  Copy number: High Copy
Gene/Insert
  Gene/Insert name: SC1918/H1 HA designed binding protein HB6
  Species: Designed Sequence
  Insert size (bp): 669
  Cloning method: Restriction Enzyme; 5′ cloning site NdeI (not destroyed); 3′ cloning site XhoI (not destroyed)
  Sequencing primers: 5′ UP-GS
Resource information
  A portion of this plasmid was derived from a plasmid made by: Designed sequence
Terms and licenses: Academic/Nonprofit Terms; Industry Terms: Not Available to Industry
How to cite: pETCON-HB6/design_16 was a gift from David Baker (Addgene plasmid # 30287 ; http://n2t.net/addgene:30287 ; RRID:Addgene_30287)
