[The description below was written by a language model from this plasmid's Addgene catalogue record.]
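Description:
pETCON-HB6/design_16 is a yeast expression plasmid built on the pETCON backbone (about 5.4 kb without insert) that carries a computationally designed protein, HB6, intended to bind the hemagglutinin (HA) of the SC1918/H1 influenza virus. The roughly 669 bp insert is a fully designed sequence rather than a natural gene, and it was placed between NdeI and XhoI sites, both of which remain intact, so the coding region can be excised or exchanged for variants. In bacteria the plasmid is maintained at high copy and selected with ampicillin.

The record gives no feature table. It therefore does not state the promoter driving the insert, the yeast origin of replication, the yeast selection marker, or any fusion partners or epitope tags. pETCON is generally known as a yeast surface display vector, in which a cloned protein is fused to a cell-wall anchoring partner so that binding to a labelled target can be measured on intact cells. However, the details of that arrangement in this construct cannot be confirmed from the fields provided.

The associated publication is a community-wide assessment of protein-interface modelling aimed at improving design methodology. This suggests that HB6 (design 16) served as one of a set of designed HA binders whose experimental behaviour was compared with computational predictions. The plasmid is thus suited to expressing this designed binder in yeast to test its interaction with H1 hemagglutinin, and it can serve as a starting point for mutagenesis or for benchmarking interface design methods.
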