>Addgene plasmid #30287 | pETCON-HB6/design_16 | depositor partial sequence | sequence record 13943 | Author sequence
CATATGATGGAAAAGGTTAAAAAGATTGTATTGATCGGTGCATCTGGTTTTGTAGGTTCAGCATTGTTAA
ATGAAGCCTTAAACAGAGGTTTCGAAGTTACCGCAGTTGTAAGACATCCAGAAAAGATTAAAATAGAAAA
CGAACACTTGAAAGTCAAAAAGGCCGATGTTTCTTCATTTTTAGAAGTCTGTGAAGTTTGCAAGGGTGCC
GACGCTGTTATTTCCGCTTTCAATCCAGGTTGGAATAACCCTGATATCTATGACGAAACAATATGGATCT
ACTTGGCCATTATATCTGGTGTACAATACGCTGGTGTCAACAGATTTTTGATGGTTGGTGGTGCTGGTTC
TTTATTCATTGCACCTGGTTTGAGATTAATGGATTCAGGTGAAGTTCCAGAAAATATTTTGCCTGGTGTA
AAAGCATTGGGTGAATTTTATTTGAACTTCTTAATGAAGGAAAAGTCCATAGATTGGGTCTTTTTCAGTC
CAGCTGCAGACATGAGACCTGGTGTTAGAACTGGTAGATATAGATTGGGTAAAGATGACATGATCGTAGA
TATTGTCGGTAACTCCCATATAAGTGTTGAAGATTACGCCGCTGCAATGATCGACGAATTAGAACACCCA
AAGCATCACCAAGAAAGATTCACTATTGGTTATCTCGAG
