>Addgene plasmid #30287 | pETCON-HB6/design_16 | addgene partial sequence | sequence record 35460 | 30287 with GAL1
TTCCCTACTTCATACATTTTCAATTAAGATGCAGTTACTTCGCTGTTTTTCAATATTTTCTGTTATTGCT
TCAGTTTTAGCACAGGAACTGACAACTATATGCGAGCAAATCCCCTCACCAACTTTAGAATCGACGCCGT
ACTCTTTGTCAACGACTACTATTTTGGCCAACGGGAAGGCAATGCAAGGAGTTTTTGAATATTACAAATC
AGTAACGTTTGTCAGTAATTGCGGTTCTCACCCCTCAACAACTAGCAAAGGCAGCCCCATAAACACACAG
TATGTTTTTAAGGACAATAGCTCGACGATTGAAGGTAGATACCCATACGACGTTCCAGACTACGCTCTGC
AGGCTAGTGGTGGAGGAGGCTCTGGTGGAGGCGGTAGCGGAGGCGGAGGGTCGGCTAGCCATATGGAAAA
GGTTAAAAAGATTGTATTGATCGGTGCATCTGGTTTTGTAGGTTCAGCATTGTTAAATGAAGCCTTAAAC
AGAGGTTTCGAAGTTACCGCAGTTGTAAGACATCCAGAAAAGATTAAAATAGAAAACGAACACTTGAAAG
TCAAAAAGGCCGATGTTTCTTCATTTTTAGAAGTCTGTGAAGTTTGCAAGGGTGCCGACGCTGTTATTTC
CGCTTTCAATCCAGGTTGGAATAACCCTGATATCTATGACGAAACAATATGGATCTACTTGGCCATTATA
TCTGGTGTACAATACGCTGGTGTCAACAGATTTTTGATGGTTGGTGGTGCTGGTTCTTTATTCATTGCAC
CTGGTTTGAGATTAATGGATTCAGGTGAAGTTCCAGAAAATATTTTGCCTGGTGTAAAAGCATTGGGTGA
ATTTTATTTGAACTTCTTAATGAA
